Addgene plasmid #239068: pcDNA-dApplePy1
Purpose: Mammalian expression of red fluorescent pyruvate control biosensor dApplePy1
Depositing lab: Robert Campbell. Depositing organization: The University of Tokyo. Publication: High-performance genetically-encoded green and red fluorescent biosensors for pyruvate. Imai S, Hario S, Suerte C, Yamaguchi I, Sakoi K, Terai T, Takahashi-Yamashiro K, Campbell RE. bioRxiv 2025.04.17.649293 10.1101/2025.04.17.649293.
Backbone
  Vector backbone: pcDNA3.1
  Vector type: Mammalian Expression
Growth in bacteria
  Bacterial resistance: Ampicillin, 100 μg/mL
  Growth temperature: 37°C
  Growth strain: DH5alpha
  Copy number: High Copy
Gene/Insert
  Gene/Insert name: dApplePy1
  Species: Synthetic
  Insert size (bp): 1275
  Cloning method: Restriction Enzyme; 5′ cloning site XhoI (not destroyed); 3′ cloning site HindIII (not destroyed)
Terms and licenses: Academic/Nonprofit Terms; Industry Terms: Not Available to Industry
Depositor comments: Please visit ttps://doi.org/10.1101/2025.04.17.649293 for bioRxiv preprint.
How to cite: pcDNA-dApplePy1 was a gift from Robert Campbell (Addgene plasmid # 239068 ; http://n2t.net/addgene:239068 ; RRID:Addgene_239068)
