[The description below was written by a language model from this plasmid's Addgene catalogue record and pLannotate feature annotations shown in this document.]
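Description:
pcDNA-dApplePy1 is a mammalian expression plasmid built on the pcDNA3.1 backbone (about 6.6 kb in the sequenced record) that carries dApplePy1, a synthetic red fluorescent protein described as the control version of a pyruvate biosensor. It is maintained in E. coli at high copy through a ColE1/pUC-type origin and selected with ampicillin via the β-lactamase gene and its native promoter. An f1 origin is also present, along with small remnants of lac regulatory sequence and a pBR322 bom fragment typical of this vector family.

The 1,275 bp dApplePy1 insert was cloned between XhoI and HindIII sites, downstream of the human cytomegalovirus immediate-early enhancer and promoter and upstream of the bovine growth hormone polyadenylation signal, giving strong constitutive expression in transfected mammalian cells. A T7 promoter sits between the CMV promoter and the insert and can serve for in vitro transcription or as a sequencing priming site. The automated annotation labels part of the coding region as a HyPerRed fragment. This most likely reflects similarity to the red fluorescent protein module of that indicator rather than any peroxide-sensing function, and the remaining portion of the insert, presumably the analyte-binding domain, is not annotated. A short hit to an HIV-1 LTR just after the CMV promoter appears to be an annotation artefact. A separate SV40 promoter drives the neomycin phosphotransferase gene with an SV40 poly(A) signal, allowing G418 selection of stable cell lines.

The record identifies the construct as a control for red fluorescent pyruvate imaging. It does not state what makes it a control, though such constructs are normally imaged alongside the functional sensor to separate analyte-specific signals from other fluorescence changes.
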