Features (pLannotate 1.2.2; 20 found; start..end, strand, type, name):
    110..489     +  enhancer       CMV enhancer: human cytomegalovirus immediate early enhancer
    490..693     +  promoter       CMV promoter: human cytomegalovirus (CMV) immediate early promoter
    689..722     +  LTR            5' LTR (truncated) (fragment): truncated 5' long terminal repeat (LTR) from HIV-1
    738..756     +  promoter       T7 promoter: promoter for bacteriophage T7 RNA polymerase
   1146..1869    +  CDS            HyPerRed (fragment): red fluorescent genetically encoded indicator for H2O2 ()
   2106..2330    +  polyA_signal   bGH poly(A) signal: bovine growth hormone polyadenylation signal
   2334..2355    +  promoter       SV40 promoter (fragment): SV40 enhancer and early promoter
   2376..2804    +  rep_origin     f1 ori (sequence partly withheld): f1 bacteriophage origin of replication; arrow indicates direction of (+) strand synthesis
   2818..3147    +  promoter       SV40 promoter: SV40 enhancer and early promoter
   3214..4005    +  CDS            neo: KKA2_KLEPN - Also known as kan, nptII. Experimental evidence at protein level: Swiss-Prot protein existence level 1. Resistance to kanamycin, neomycin, paromomycin, ribostamycin, butirosin and gentamicin B. From Klebsiella pneumoniae.
   4029..4187    +  CDS            ble (fragment): BLE_KLEPN - Experimental evidence at protein level: Swiss-Prot protein existence level 1. Binding protein with a strong affinity to the bleomycin family of antibiotics. Binds to CL990; an antimitotic-antibiotic compound. From Klebsiella pneumoniae.
   4182..4303    +  polyA_signal   SV40 poly(A) signal: SV40 polyadenylation signal
   4376..4392    -  protein_bind   lac operator: The lac repressor binds to the lac operator to inhibit transcription in E. coli. This inhibition can be relieved by adding lactose or isopropyl-β-D-thiogalactopyranoside (IPTG). lac repressor encoded by lacI
   4400..4430    -  promoter       lac promoter: promoter for the E. coli lac operon
   4445..4466    -  protein_bind   CAP binding site: CAP binding activates transcription in the presence of cAMP. E. coli catabolite activator protein
   4479..4571    -  CDS            lacI (fragment): lac repressor; lacI; The lac repressor binds to the lac operator to inhibit transcription in E. coli. This inhibition can be relieved by adding lactose or isopropyl-β-D-thiogalactopyranoside (IPTG).
   4754..5342    -  rep_origin     ori: high-copy-number ColE1/pMB1/pBR322/pUC origin of replication
   5513..6373    -  CDS            AmpR: β-lactamase; bla; confers resistance to ampicillin, carbenicillin, and related antibiotics
   6374..6478    -  promoter       AmpR promoter: bla
   6537..6589    -  misc_feature   bom (fragment): basis of mobility region from pBR322
>Addgene plasmid #239068 | pcDNA-dApplePy1 | addgene full sequence | sequence record 476574 | Addgene NGS Result
AAAATTTAAGCTACAACAAGGCAAGGCTTGACCGACAATTGCATGAAGAATCTGCTTAGGGTTAGGCGTT
TTGCGCTGCTTCGCGATGTACGGGCCAGATATACGCGTTGACATTGATTATTGACTAGTTATTAATAGTA
ATCAATTACGGGGTCATTAGTTCATAGCCCATATATGGAGTTCCGCGTTACATAACTTACGGTAAATGGC
CCGCCTGGCTGACCGCCCAACGACCCCCGCCCATTGACGTCAATAATGACGTATGTTCCCATAGTAACGC
CAATAGGGACTTTCCATTGACGTCAATGGGTGGAGTATTTACGGTAAACTGCCCACTTGGCAGTACATCA
AGTGTATCATATGCCAAGTACGCCCCCTATTGACGTCAATGACGGTAAATGGCCCGCCTGGCATTATGCC
CAGTACATGACCTTATGGGACTTTCCTACTTGGCAGTACATCTACGTATTAGTCATCGCTATTACCATGG
TGATGCGGTTTTGGCAGTACATCAATGGGCGTGGATAGCGGTTTGACTCACGGGGATTTCCAAGTCTCCA
CCCCATTGACGTCAATGGGAGTTTGTTTTGGCACCAAAATCAACGGGACTTTCCAAAATGTCGTAACAAC
TCCGCCCCATTGACGCAAATGGGCGGTAGGCGTGTACGGTGGGAGGTCTATATAAGCAGAGCTCTCTGGC
TAACTAGAGAACCCACTGCTTACTGGCTTATCGAAATTAATACGACTCACTATAGGGAGACCCAAGCTGG
CTAGCGTGCCGCCACCATGGCCTCGAGAATGGTGCAATCTTTCTCCGATCCGCTGCTAGAACTGCTTTCC
GATCACCCGGAATCCCAATATGACTTGCTCGAAACGCGCCATGCGCTGGAAGGGATCGCAGCATATTACG
CTGCCTTGTGCAGCTCAGATGAAGAGAAAGAGAGGATCAGAGAGTTGCATCATGCGATTGAGCTTGCCCA
ACAAAGTGGTGATCTCGATGCCGAAAGTAACGCTGTACTTCAGTATCAAATCGCGGTGACCGAGGCAGCG
CACAATGTGGTCCTTTTGCACTTGCTGAGATATATGGAGCCTATGCTCGCACAGAATATCCGACATAACT
TTGAGCTGCTGTACTCTGGTACGGTGGTTTCCGAGCGGATGTTCCCCGAGGACGGCGCCCTGAAGAGCGA
GGTCAAGAAGGGGCTGAGGCTGAAGGACGGCGGCCACTACGCCGTGGAGGTCAAGACCACCTACAAGGCC
AAGAAGCCCGTGCCCCTGCCCGGCGCCTACATCGTCGACATCATGTTGGACATCGTGTCCCACAACGAGG
ACTACACTATCGTGGAACAGTTCGAACGCGCCGAGGGCCGCCACCCCACCGGCGGCCTGGACGAGCTGTA
CAAGGGAGGTACAGGCGGGAGTCTGGTAAGCAAGGGCGAGGAGGATGACATGGCCATCGTCAAGGAGTTC
ATGCGCTTCAAGGTGCACATGGAGGGCTCCGTTAACGGCCACGAGTTCGAGATCGAAGGCGAGGGCGAGG
GCCGCCCCTACGAGGCCTTTCAGACTGCTAAGCTGAAGGTGACCAAGGGTGGCCCCCTGCCCTTCGCCTG
GGACATCTTATCCCCTCAGTTCATGTACGGCTCCAAGGCCTACATTAAGCACCCAGCCGATATCCCCGAC
TACTTCAAGCTGTCCTTCCCCGAGGGCTTCAGCTGGGAGCGCGTGATGTACTTCGAGGACGGCGGCATTA
TTCACGTTAACCAGGACTCCTCCCTGCAGGACGGCGTATTTATCTACAAGGTGAAGCTGCGCGGCACCAA
CTTCCCCCCCGACGGCCCCGTAATGCAGATGAAGACCATGGGCTGGGAGTCGGGTTGGGGACGACGAGAG
ATGCTGCCGCTCGTGGCCTCCCATCGCACTCGCATATTTGAAGCTATTATGGCAGGAAAACCGGAGGAAG
CCAGGGAAGCGTCACATAGACACTTGGCCTTTATTAAGGAAATCCTGCTGGACCGGTCAAGGGGGGAATC
ACGCCGCGAACTCTCATTGAGAAGGCTGGAGCAAAGAGAGAATTGAAAGCTTGGTAAACCGCTGATCAGC
CTCGACTGTGCCTTCTAGTTGCCAGCCATCTGTTGTTTGCCCCTCCCCCGTGCCTTCCTTGACCCTGGAA
GGTGCCACTCCCACTGTCCTTTCCTAATAAAATGAGGAAATTGCATCGCATTGTCTGAGTAGGTGTCATT
CTATTCTGGGGGGTGGGGTGGGGCAGGACAGCAAGGGGGAGGATTGGGAAGACAATAGCAGGCATGCTGG
GGATGCGGTGGGCTCTATGGCTTCTGAGGCGGAAAGAACCAGCTGGGGCTCTAGGGGGTATCCCC
[124 nt withheld, positions 2376-2499]
C
[91 nt withheld, positions 2501-2591]
A
[49 nt withheld, positions 2593-2641]
CCTTTGACGTTGGAGTCCACGTTCTTT
[37 nt withheld, positions 2669-2705]
ACCCTATCTCGGTCTATTCTTTTGATTTATAAGGGATTTTGCCGATTTCGGCCTATTGGTTAAAAAATGA
GCTGATTTAACAAAAATTTAACGCGAATTAATTCTGTGGAATGTGTGTCAGTTAGGGTGTGGAAAGTCCC
CAGGCTCCCCAGCAGGCAGAAGTATGCAAAGCATGCATCTCAATTAGTCAGCAACCAGGTGTGGAAAGTC
CCCAGGCTCCCCAGCAGGCAGAAGTATGCAAAGCATGCATCTCAATTAGTCAGCAACCATAGTCCCGCCC
CTAACTCCGCCCATCCCGCCCCTAACTCCGCCCAGTTCCGCCCATTCTCCGCCCCATGGCTGACTAATTT
TTTTTATTTATGCAGAGGCCGAGGCCGCCTCTGCCTCTGAGCTATTCCAGAAGTAGTGAGGAGGCTTTTT
TGGAGGCCTAGGCTTTTGCAAAAAGCTCCCGGGAGCTTGTATATCCATTTTCGGATCTGATCAAGAGACA
GGATGAGGATCGTTTCGCATGATTGAACAAGATGGATTGCACGCAGGTTCTCCGGCCGCTTGGGTGGAGA
GGCTATTCGGCTATGACTGGGCACAACAGACAATCGGCTGCTCTGATGCCGCCGTGTTCCGGCTGTCAGC
GCAGGGGCGCCCGGTTCTTTTTGTCAAGACCGACCTGTCCGGTGCCCTGAATGAACTGCAGGACGAGGCA
GCGCGGCTATCGTGGCTGGCCACGACGGGCGTTCCTTGCGCAGCTGTGCTCGACGTTGTCACTGAAGCGG
GAAGGGACTGGCTGCTATTGGGCGAAGTGCCGGGGCAGGATCTCCTGTCATCTCACCTTGCTCCTGCCGA
GAAAGTATCCATCATGGCTGATGCAATGCGGCGGCTGCATACGCTTGATCCGGCTACCTGCCCATTCGAC
CACCAAGCGAAACATCGCATCGAGCGAGCACGTACTCGGATGGAAGCCGGTCTTGTCGATCAGGATGATC
TGGACGAAGAGCATCAGGGGCTCGCGCCAGCCGAACTGTTCGCCAGGCTCAAGGCGCGCATGCCCGACGG
CGAGGATCTCGTCGTGACCCATGGCGATGCCTGCTTGCCGAATATCATGGTGGAAAATGGCCGCTTTTCT
GGATTCATCGACTGTGGCCGGCTGGGTGTGGCGGACCGCTATCAGGACATAGCGTTGGCTACCCGTGATA
TTGCTGAAGAGCTTGGCGGCGAATGGGCTGACCGCTTCCTCGTGCTTTACGGTATCGCCGCTCCCGATTC
GCAGCGCATCGCCTTCTATCGCCTTCTTGACGAGTTCTTCTGAGCGGGACTCTGGGGTTCGAAATGACCG
ACCAAGCGACGCCCAACCTGCCATCACGAGATTTCGATTCCACCGCCGCCTTCTATGAAAGGTTGGGCTT
CGGAATCGTTTTCCGGGACGCCGGCTGGATGATCCTCCAGCGCGGGGATCTCATGCTGGAGTTCTTCGCC
CACCCCAACTTGTTTATTGCAGCTTATAATGGTTACAAATAAAGCAATAGCATCACAAATTTCACAAATA
AAGCATTTTTTTCACTGCATTCTAGTTGTGGTTTGTCCAAACTCATCAATGTATCTTATCATGTCTGTAT
ACCGTCGACCTCTAGCTAGAGCTTGGCGTAATCATGGTCATAGCTGTTTCCTGTGTGAAATTGTTATCCG
CTCACAATTCCACACAACATACGAGCCGGAAGCATAAAGTGTAAAGCCTGGGGTGCCTAATGAGTGAGCT
AACTCACATTAATTGCGTTGCGCTCACTGCCCGCTTTCCAGTCGGGAAACCTGTCGTGCCAGCTGCATTA
ATGAATCGGCCAACGCGCGGGGAGAGGCGGTTTGCGTATTGGGCGCTCTTCCGCTTCCTCGCTCACTGAC
TCGCTGCGCTCGGTCGTTCGGCTGCGGCGAGCGGTATCAGCTCACTCAAAGGCGGTAATACGGTTATCCA
CAGAATCAGGGGATAACGCAGGAAAGAACATGTGAGCAAAAGGCCAGCAAAAGGCCAGGAACCGTAAAAA
GGCCGCGTTGCTGGCGTTTTTCCATAGGCTCCGCCCCCCTGACGAGCATCACAAAAATCGACGCTCAAGT
CAGAGGTGGCGAAACCCGACAGGACTATAAAGATACCAGGCGTTTCCCCCTGGAAGCTCCCTCGTGCGCT
CTCCTGTTCCGACCCTGCCGCTTACCGGATACCTGTCCGCCTTTCTCCCTTCGGGAAGCGTGGCGCTTTC
TCATAGCTCACGCTATAGGTATCTCAGTTCGGTGTAGGTCGTTCGCTCCAAGCTGGGCTGTGTGCACGAA
CCCCCCGTTCAGCCCGACCGCTGCGCCTTATCCGGTAACTATCGTCTTGAGTCCAACCCGGTAAGACACG
ACTTATCGCCACTGGCAGCAGCCACTGGTAACAGGATTAGCAGAGCGAGGTATGTAGGCGGTGCTACAGA
GTTCTTGAAGTGGTGGCCTAACTACGGCTACACTAGAAGAACAGTATTTGGTATCTGCGCTCTGCTGAAG
CCAGTTACCTTCGGAAAAAGAGTTGGTAGCTCTTGATCCGGCAAACAAACCACCGCTGGTAGCGGTGGTT
TTTTTGTTTGCAAGCAGCAGATTACGCGCAGAAAAAAAGGATCTCAAGAAGATCCTTTGATCTTTTCTAC
GGGGTCTGACGCTCAGTGGAACGAAAACTCACGTTAAGGGATTTTGGTCATGAGATTATCAAAAAGGATC
TTCACCTAGATCCTTTTAAATTAAAAATGAAGTTTTAAATCAATCTAAAGTATATATGAGTAAACTTGGT
CTGACAGTTACCAATGCTTAATCAGTGAGGCACCTATCTCAGCGATCTGTCTATTTCGTTCATCCATAGT
TGCCTGACTCCCCGTCGTGTAGATAACTACGATACGGGAGGGCTTACCATCTGGCCCCAGTGCTGCAATG
ATACCGCGAGACCCACGCTCACCGGCTCCAGATTTATCAGCAATAAACCAGCCAGCCGGAAGGGCCGAGC
GCAGAAGTGGTCCTGCAACTTTATCCGCCTCCATCCAGTCTATTAATTGTTGCCGGGAAGCTAGAGTAAG
TAGTTCGCCAGTTAATAGTTTGCGCAACGTTGTTGCCATTGCTACAGGCATCGTGGTGTCACGCTCGTCG
TTTGGTATGGCTTCATTCAGCTCCGGTTCCCAACGATCAAGGCGAGTTACATGATCCCCCATGTTGTGCA
AAAAAGCGGTTAGCTCCTTCGGTCCTCCGATCGTTGTCAGAAGTAAGTTGGCCGCAGTGTTATCACTCAT
GGTTATGGCAGCACTGCATAATTCTCTTACTGTCATGCCATCCGTAAGATGCTTTTCTGTGACTGGTGAG
TACTCAACCAAGTCATTCTGAGAATAGTGTATGCGGCGACCGAGTTGCTCTTGCCCGGCGTCAATACGGG
ATAATACCGCGCCACATAGCAGAACTTTAAAAGTGCTCATCATTGGAAAACGTTCTTCGGGGCGAAAACT
CTCAAGGATCTTACCGCTGTTGAGATCCAGTTCGATGTAACCCACTCGTGCACCCAACTGATCTTCAGCA
TCTTTTACTTTCACCAGCGTTTCTGGGTGAGCAAAAACAGGAAGGCAAAATGCCGCAAAAAAGGGAATAA
GGGCGACACGGAAATGTTGAATACTCATACTCTTCCTTTTTCAATATTATTGAAGCATTTATCAGGGTTA
TTGTCTCATGAGCGGATACATATTTGAATGTATTTAGAAAAATAAACAAATAGGGGTTCCGCGCACATTT
CCCCGAAAAGTGCCACCTGACGTCGACGGATCGGGAGATCTCCCGATCCCCTATGGTGCACTCTCAGTAC
AATCTGCTCTGATGCCGCATAGTTAAGCCAGTATCTGCTCCCTGCTTGTGTGTTGGAGGTCGCTGAGTAG
TGCGCGAGC
