>Addgene plasmid #239068 | pcDNA-dApplePy1 | depositor partial sequence | sequence record 469559 | dApplePy1-gene
ATGGTGCAATCTTTCTCCGATCCGCTGCTAGAACTGCTTTCCGATCACCCGGAATCCCAATATGACTTGC
TCGAAACGCGCCATGCGCTGGAAGGGATCGCAGCATATTACGCTGCCTTGTGCAGCTCAGATGAAGAGAA
AGAGAGGATCAGAGAGTTGCATCATGCGATTGAGCTTGCCCAACAAAGTGGTGATCTCGATGCCGAAAGT
AACGCTGTACTTCAGTATCAAATCGCGGTGACCGAGGCAGCGCACAATGTGGTCCTTTTGCACTTGCTGA
GATATATGGAGCCTATGCTCGCACAGAATATCCGACATAACTTTGAGCTGCTGTACTCTGGTACGGTGGT
TTCCGAGCGGATGTTCCCCGAGGACGGCGCCCTGAAGAGCGAGGTCAAGAAGGGGCTGAGGCTGAAGGAC
GGCGGCCACTACGCCGTGGAGGTCAAGACCACCTACAAGGCCAAGAAGCCCGTGCCCCTGCCCGGCGCCT
ACATCGTCGACATCATGTTGGACATCGTGTCCCACAACGAGGACTACACTATCGTGGAACAGTTCGAACG
CGCCGAGGGCCGCCACCCCACCGGCGGCCTGGACGAGCTGTACAAGGGAGGTACAGGCGGGAGTCTGGTA
AGCAAGGGCGAGGAGGATGACATGGCCATCGTCAAGGAGTTCATGCGCTTCAAGGTGCACATGGAGGGCT
CCGTTAACGGCCACGAGTTCGAGATCGAAGGCGAGGGCGAGGGCCGCCCCTACGAGGCCTTTCAGACTGC
TAAGCTGAAGGTGACCAAGGGTGGCCCCCTGCCCTTCGCCTGGGACATCTTATCCCCTCAGTTCATGTAC
GGCTCCAAGGCCTACATTAAGCACCCAGCCGATATCCCCGACTACTTCAAGCTGTCCTTCCCCGAGGGCT
TCAGCTGGGAGCGCGTGATGTACTTCGAGGACGGCGGCATTATTCACGTTAACCAGGACTCCTCCCTGCA
GGACGGCGTATTTATCTACAAGGTGAAGCTGCGCGGCACCAACTTCCCCCCCGACGGCCCCGTAATGCAG
ATGAAGACCATGGGCTGGGAGTCGGGTTGGGGACGACGAGAGATGCTGCCGCTCGTGGCCTCCCATCGCA
CTCGCATATTTGAAGCTATTATGGCAGGAAAACCGGAGGAAGCCAGGGAAGCGTCACATAGACACTTGGC
CTTTATTAAGGAAATCCTGCTGGACCGGTCAAGGGGGGAATCACGCCGCGAACTCTCATTGAGAAGGCTG
GAGCAAAGAGAGAAT
